Addgene plasmid #172826: pX330_ACTB-i2 sgRNA / hSpCas9
Purpose: Mammalian expression of a sgRNA targeting the intron 1 position 2 of ACTB (Zhong et al, eLife 2021) under the U6 promotor and hSpCas9 under the CAG promotor. This construct is based on pX330.
Depositing lab: Haining Zhong. Depositing organization: Oregon Health & Science University. Publication: High-fidelity, efficient, and reversible labeling of endogenous proteins using CRISPR-based designer exon insertion. Zhong H, Ceballos CC, Massengill CI, Muniak MA, Ma L, Qin M, Petrie SK, Mao T. Elife. 2021 Jun 8;10. pii: 64911. doi: 10.7554/eLife.64911. PubMed 34100715.
Backbone
  Vector backbone: pX330
  Backbone size w/o insert (bp): 8484
  Total vector size (bp): 8487
  Vector type: Mammalian Expression, CRISPR
Growth in bacteria
  Bacterial resistance: Ampicillin, 100 μg/mL
  Growth temperature: 37°C
  Growth strain: DH5alpha
  Copy number: High Copy
Gene/Insert
  Gene/Insert name: sgRNA targeting the intron 1 of ACTB under the U6 promotor and hSpCas9 under the CAG promotor
Terms and licenses: Academic/Nonprofit Terms; Industry Terms: Not Available to Industry
How to cite: pX330_ACTB-i2 sgRNA / hSpCas9 was a gift from Haining Zhong (Addgene plasmid # 172826 ; http://n2t.net/addgene:172826 ; RRID:Addgene_172826)
