[The description below was written by a language model from this plasmid's Addgene catalogue record and pLannotate feature annotations shown in this document.]
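Description:
pX330_ACTB-i2 sgRNA / hSpCas9 is an 8,487 bp mammalian expression CRISPR plasmid built on the pX330 backbone, which delivers both components of the Streptococcus pyogenes Cas9 system from a single vector. It is propagated in E. coli as a high-copy plasmid through a ColE1/pUC-type origin and selected with ampicillin via the β-lactamase gene. The backbone also carries an f1 phage origin, small remnants of pBR322 bom and rop sequences, and a single annotated AAV2 inverted terminal repeat downstream of the Cas9 cassette. With only one ITR annotated, the record gives no basis for treating it as an AAV packaging vector.

The first expression unit uses the human U6 RNA polymerase III promoter to transcribe a single guide RNA. The short unannotated gap between the promoter and the S. pyogenes gRNA scaffold presumably holds the spacer, which according to the record targets position 2 within intron 1 of ACTB; the species of the ACTB target is not stated. A partial second scaffold fragment is annotated just downstream. The second unit drives human codon-optimised SpCas9 from a CAG-type promoter, annotated here as a CMV enhancer, a chicken β-actin promoter and a hybrid CBA/MVM intron. The Cas9 coding sequence, which the annotation tool splits into contiguous N- and C-terminal portions, is followed by a nucleoplasmin bipartite nuclear localisation signal and a bovine growth hormone polyadenylation signal.

Transfected into mammalian cells, the plasmid is meant to cut within the ACTB intron. The associated publication describes labelling endogenous proteins by CRISPR-based designer exon insertion, and any donor for such an insertion would have to be supplied separately, as none is present on this construct.
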