Features (pLannotate 1.2.2; 18 found; start..end, strand, type, name):
      1..241     +  promoter       U6 promoter: RNA polymerase III promoter for human U6 snRNA
    271..346     +  misc_RNA       gRNA scaffold: guide RNA scaffold for the Streptococcus pyogenes CRISPR/Cas9 system
    353..396     +  misc_RNA       gRNA scaffold (fragment): guide RNA scaffold for the Streptococcus pyogenes CRISPR/Cas9 system
    443..728     +  enhancer       CMV enhancer: human cytomegalovirus immediate early enhancer; contains an 18-bp deletion relative to the standard CMV enhancer
    730..986     +  promoter       chicken β-actin promoter: contains a 21-bp deletion relative to the standard chicken β-actin promoter
    987..1214    +  intron         hybrid intron: hybrid between chicken β-actin (CBA) and minute virus of mice (MMV) introns (Gray et al., 2011)
   1352..2953    +  CDS            Cas9(N): N-terminal portion of Streptococcus pyogenes Cas9 (Zetsche et al., 2015)
   2954..5452    +  CDS            Cas9(C): C-terminal portion of Streptococcus pyogenes Cas9 (Zetsche et al., 2015)
   5453..5500    +  CDS            nucleoplasmin NLS: bipartite nuclear localization signal from nucleoplasmin
   5534..5645    +  polyA_signal   bGH poly(A) signal: bovine growth hormone polyadenylation signal
   5750..5890    +  repeat_region  AAV2 ITR: inverted terminal repeat of adeno-associated virus serotype 2 inverted
   5895..5946    -  misc_feature   bom (fragment): basis of mobility region from pBR322
   5965..6420    +  rep_origin     f1 ori (sequence partly withheld): f1 bacteriophage origin of replication; arrow indicates direction of (+) strand synthesis
   6421..6470    -  misc_feature   bom (fragment): basis of mobility region from pBR322
   6572..6607    -  CDS            rop (fragment): Rop protein, which maintains plasmids at low copy number; rop
   6702..6806    +  promoter       AmpR promoter: bla
   6807..7667    +  CDS            AmpR: β-lactamase; bla; confers resistance to ampicillin, carbenicillin, and related antibiotics
   7838..8426    +  rep_origin     ori: high-copy-number ColE1/pMB1/pBR322/pUC origin of replication
>Addgene plasmid #172826 | pX330_ACTB-i2 sgRNA / hSpCas9 | addgene full sequence | sequence record 340920 | Addgene NGS Result
GAGGGCCTATTTCCCATGATTCCTTCATATTTGCATATACGATACAAGGCTGTTAGAGAGATAATTGGAA
TTAATTTGACTGTAAACACAAAGATATTAGTACAAAATACGTGACGTAGAAAGTAATAATTTCTTGGGTA
GTTTGCAGTTTTAAAATTATGTTTTAAAATGGACTATCATATGCTTACCGTAACTTGAAAGTATTTCGAT
TTCTTGGCTTTATATATCTTGTGGAAAGGACGAAACACCGCGCACGCAGTTAGCGCCCAAGTTTTAGAGC
TAGAAATAGCAAGTTAAAATAAGGCTAGTCCGTTATCAACTTGAAAAAGTGGCACCGAGTCGGTGCTTTT
TTGTTTTAGAGCTAGAAATAGCAAGTTAAAATAAGGCTAGTCCGTTTTTAGCGCGTGCGCCAATTCTGCA
GACAAATGGCTCTAGAGGTACCCGTTACATAACTTACGGTAAATGGCCCGCCTGGCTGACCGCCCAACGA
CCCCCGCCCATTGACGTCAATAGTAACGCCAATAGGGACTTTCCATTGACGTCAATGGGTGGAGTATTTA
CGGTAAACTGCCCACTTGGCAGTACATCAAGTGTATCATATGCCAAGTACGCCCCCTATTGACGTCAATG
ACGGTAAATGGCCCGCCTGGCATTGTGCCCAGTACATGACCTTATGGGACTTTCCTACTTGGCAGTACAT
CTACGTATTAGTCATCGCTATTACCATGGTCGAGGTGAGCCCCACGTTCTGCTTCACTCTCCCCATCTCC
CCCCCCTCCCCACCCCCAATTTTGTATTTATTTATTTTTTAATTATTTTGTGCAGCGATGGGGGCGGGGG
GGGGGGGGGGGCGSGGCGAGGGGCGGGGCGGGGCGAGGCGGAGAGGTGCGGCGGCAGCCAATCAGAGCGG
CGCGCTCCGAAAGTTTCCTTTTATGGCGAGGCGGCGGCGGCGGCGGCCCTATAAAAAGCGAAGCGCGCGG
CGGGCGGGAGTCGCTGCGCGCTGCCTTCGCCCCGTGCCCCGCTCCGCCGCCGCCTCGCGCCGCCCGCCCC
GGCTCTGACTGACCGCGTTACTCCCACAGGTGAGCGGGCGGGACGGCCCTTCTCCTCCGGGCTGTAATTA
GCTGAGCAAGAGGTAAGGGTTTAAGGGATGGTTGGTTGGTGGGGTATTAATGTTTAATTACCTGGAGCAC
CTGCCTGAAATCACTTTTTTTCAGGTTGGACCGGTGCCACCATGGACTATAAGGACCACGACGGAGACTA
CAAGGATCATGATATTGATTACAAAGACGATGACGATAAGATGGCCCCAAAGAAGAAGCGGAAGGTCGGT
ATCCACGGAGTCCCAGCAGCCGACAAGAAGTACAGCATCGGCCTGGACATCGGCACCAACTCTGTGGGCT
GGGCCGTGATCACCGACGAGTACAAGGTGCCCAGCAAGAAATTCAAGGTGCTGGGCAACACCGACCGGCA
CAGCATCAAGAAGAACCTGATCGGAGCCCTGCTGTTCGACAGCGGCGAAACAGCCGAGGCCACCCGGCTG
AAGAGAACCGCCAGAAGAAGATACACCAGACGGAAGAACCGGATCTGCTATCTGCAAGAGATCTTCAGCA
ACGAGATGGCCAAGGTGGACGACAGCTTCTTCCACAGACTGGAAGAGTCCTTCCTGGTGGAAGAGGATAA
GAAGCACGAGCGGCACCCCATCTTCGGCAACATCGTGGACGAGGTGGCCTACCACGAGAAGTACCCCACC
ATCTACCACCTGAGAAAGAAACTGGTGGACAGCACCGACAAGGCCGACCTGCGGCTGATCTATCTGGCCC
TGGCCCACATGATCAAGTTCCGGGGCCACTTCCTGATCGAGGGCGACCTGAACCCCGACAACAGCGACGT
GGACAAGCTGTTCATCCAGCTGGTGCAGACCTACAACCAGCTGTTCGAGGAAAACCCCATCAACGCCAGC
GGCGTGGACGCCAAGGCCATCCTGTCTGCCAGACTGAGCAAGAGCAGACGGCTGGAAAATCTGATCGCCC
AGCTGCCCGGCGAGAAGAAGAATGGCCTGTTCGGAAACCTGATTGCCCTGAGCCTGGGCCTGACCCCCAA
CTTCAAGAGCAACTTCGACCTGGCCGAGGATGCCAAACTGCAGCTGAGCAAGGACACCTACGACGACGAC
CTGGACAACCTGCTGGCCCAGATCGGCGACCAGTACGCCGACCTGTTTCTGGCCGCCAAGAACCTGTCCG
ACGCCATCCTGCTGAGCGACATCCTGAGAGTGAACACCGAGATCACCAAGGCCCCCCTGAGCGCCTCTAT
GATCAAGAGATACGACGAGCACCACCAGGACCTGACCCTGCTGAAAGCTCTCGTGCGGCAGCAGCTGCCT
GAGAAGTACAAAGAGATTTTCTTCGACCAGAGCAAGAACGGCTACGCCGGCTACATTGACGGCGGAGCCA
GCCAGGAAGAGTTCTACAAGTTCATCAAGCCCATCCTGGAAAAGATGGACGGCACCGAGGAACTGCTCGT
GAAGCTGAACAGAGAGGACCTGCTGCGGAAGCAGCGGACCTTCGACAACGGCAGCATCCCCCACCAGATC
CACCTGGGAGAGCTGCACGCCATTCTGCGGCGGCAGGAAGATTTTTACCCATTCCTGAAGGACAACCGGG
AAAAGATCGAGAAGATCCTGACCTTCCGCATCCCCTACTACGTGGGCCCTCTGGCCAGGGGAAACAGCAG
ATTCGCCTGGATGACCAGAAAGAGCGAGGAAACCATCACCCCCTGGAACTTCGAGGAAGTGGTGGACAAG
GGCGCTTCCGCCCAGAGCTTCATCGAGCGGATGACCAACTTCGATAAGAACCTGCCCAACGAGAAGGTGC
TGCCCAAGCACAGCCTGCTGTACGAGTACTTCACCGTGTATAACGAGCTGACCAAAGTGAAATACGTGAC
CGAGGGAATGAGAAAGCCCGCCTTCCTGAGCGGCGAGCAGAAAAAGGCCATCGTGGACCTGCTGTTCAAG
ACCAACCGGAAAGTGACCGTGAAGCAGCTGAAAGAGGACTACTTCAAGAAAATCGAGTGCTTCGACTCCG
TGGAAATCTCCGGCGTGGAAGATCGGTTCAACGCCTCCCTGGGCACATACCACGATCTGCTGAAAATTAT
CAAGGACAAGGACTTCCTGGACAATGAGGAAAACGAGGACATTCTGGAAGATATCGTGCTGACCCTGACA
CTGTTTGAGGACAGAGAGATGATCGAGGAACGGCTGAAAACCTATGCCCACCTGTTCGACGACAAAGTGA
TGAAGCAGCTGAAGCGGCGGAGATACACCGGCTGGGGCAGGCTGAGCCGGAAGCTGATCAACGGCATCCG
GGACAAGCAGTCCGGCAAGACAATCCTGGATTTCCTGAAGTCCGACGGCTTCGCCAACAGAAACTTCATG
CAGCTGATCCACGACGACAGCCTGACCTTTAAAGAGGACATCCAGAAAGCCCAGGTGTCCGGCCAGGGCG
ATAGCCTGCACGAGCACATTGCCAATCTGGCCGGCAGCCCCGCCATTAAGAAGGGCATCCTGCAGACAGT
GAAGGTGGTGGACGAGCTCGTGAAAGTGATGGGCCGGCACAAGCCCGAGAACATCGTGATCGAAATGGCC
AGAGAGAACCAGACCACCCAGAAGGGACAGAAGAACAGCCGCGAGAGAATGAAGCGGATCGAAGAGGGCA
TCAAAGAGCTGGGCAGCCAGATCCTGAAAGAACACCCCGTGGAAAACACCCAGCTGCAGAACGAGAAGCT
GTACCTGTACTACCTGCAGAATGGGCGGGATATGTACGTGGACCAGGAACTGGACATCAACCGGCTGTCC
GACTACGATGTGGACCATATCGTGCCTCAGAGCTTTCTGAAGGACGACTCCATCGACAACAAGGTGCTGA
CCAGAAGCGACAAGAACCGGGGCAAGAGCGACAACGTGCCCTCCGAAGAGGTCGTGAAGAAGATGAAGAA
CTACTGGCGGCAGCTGCTGAACGCCAAGCTGATTACCCAGAGAAAGTTCGACAATCTGACCAAGGCCGAG
AGAGGCGGCCTGAGCGAACTGGATAAGGCCGGCTTCATCAAGAGACAGCTGGTGGAAACCCGGCAGATCA
CAAAGCACGTGGCACAGATCCTGGACTCCCGGATGAACACTAAGTACGACGAGAATGACAAGCTGATCCG
GGAAGTGAAAGTGATCACCCTGAAGTCCAAGCTGGTGTCCGATTTCCGGAAGGATTTCCAGTTTTACAAA
GTGCGCGAGATCAACAACTACCACCACGCCCACGACGCCTACCTGAACGCCGTCGTGGGAACCGCCCTGA
TCAAAAAGTACCCTAAGCTGGAAAGCGAGTTCGTGTACGGCGACTACAAGGTGTACGACGTGCGGAAGAT
GATCGCCAAGAGCGAGCAGGAAATCGGCAAGGCTACCGCCAAGTACTTCTTCTACAGCAACATCATGAAC
TTTTTCAAGACCGAGATTACCCTGGCCAACGGCGAGATCCGGAAGCGGCCTCTGATCGAGACAAACGGCG
AAACCGGGGAGATCGTGTGGGATAAGGGCCGGGATTTTGCCACCGTGCGGAAAGTGCTGAGCATGCCCCA
AGTGAATATCGTGAAAAAGACCGAGGTGCAGACAGGCGGCTTCAGCAAAGAGTCTATCCTGCCCAAGAGG
AACAGCGATAAGCTGATCGCCAGAAAGAAGGACTGGGACCCTAAGAAGTACGGCGGCTTCGACAGCCCCA
CCGTGGCCTATTCTGTGCTGGTGGTGGCCAAAGTGGAAAAGGGCAAGTCCAAGAAACTGAAGAGTGTGAA
AGAGCTGCTGGGGATCACCATCATGGAAAGAAGCAGCTTCGAGAAGAATCCCATCGACTTTCTGGAAGCC
AAGGGCTACAAAGAAGTGAAAAAGGACCTGATCATCAAGCTGCCTAAGTACTCCCTGTTCGAGCTGGAAA
ACGGCCGGAAGAGAATGCTGGCCTCTGCCGGCGAACTGCAGAAGGGAAACGAACTGGCCCTGCCCTCCAA
ATATGTGAACTTCCTGTACCTGGCCAGCCACTATGAGAAGCTGAAGGGCTCCCCCGAGGATAATGAGCAG
AAACAGCTGTTTGTGGAACAGCACAAGCACTACCTGGACGAGATCATCGAGCAGATCAGCGAGTTCTCCA
AGAGAGTGATCCTGGCCGACGCTAATCTGGACAAAGTGCTGTCCGCCTACAACAAGCACCGGGATAAGCC
CATCAGAGAGCAGGCCGAGAATATCATCCACCTGTTTACCCTGACCAATCTGGGAGCCCCTGCCGCCTTC
AAGTACTTTGACACCACCATCGACCGGAAGAGGTACACCAGCACCAAAGAGGTGCTGGACGCCACCCTGA
TCCACCAGAGCATCACCGGCCTGTACGAGACACGGATCGACCTGTCTCAGCTGGGAGGCGACAAAAGGCC
GGCGGCCACGAAAAAGGCCGGCCAGGCAAAAAAGAAAAAGTAAGAATTCCTAGAGCTCGCTGATCAGCCT
CGACTGTGCCTTCTAGTTGCCAGCCATCTGTTGTTTGCCCCTCCCCCGTGCCTTCCTTGACCCTGGAAGG
TGCCACTCCCACTGTCCTTTCCTAATAAAATGAGGAAATTGCATCGCATTGTCTGAGTAGGTGTCATTCT
ATTCTGGGGGGTGGGGTGGGGCAGGACAGCAAGGGGGAGGATTGGGAAGAGAATAGCAGGCATGCTGGGG
AGCGGCCGCAGGAACCCCTAGTGATGGAGTTGGCCACTCCCTCTCTGCGCGCTCGCTCGCTCACTGAGGC
CGGGCGACCAAAGGTCGCCCGACGCCCGGGCTTTGCCCGGGCGGCCTCAGTGAGCGAGCGAGCGCGCAGC
TGCCTGCAGGGGCGCCTGATGCGGTATTTTCTCCTTACGCATCTGTGCGGTATTTCACACCGCATA
[95 nt withheld, positions 5947-6041]
T
[46 nt withheld, positions 6043-6088]
C
[141 nt withheld, positions 6090-6230]
CCTTTGACGTTGGAGTCCACGTTCTTT
[37 nt withheld, positions 6258-6294]
ACTCTATCTCGGGCTATTCTTTTGATTTATAAGGGATTTTGCCGATTTCGGTCTATTGGTTAAAAAATGA
GCTGATTTAACAAAAATTTAACGCGAATTTTAACAAAATATTAACGTTTACAATTTTATGGTGCACTCTC
AGTACAATCTGCTCTGATGCCGCATAGTTAAGCCAGCCCCGACACCCGCCAACACCCGCTGACGCGCCCT
GACGGGCTTGTCTGCTCCCGGCATCCGCTTACAGACAAGCTGTGACCGTCTCCGGGAGCTGCATGTGTCA
GAGGTTTTCACCGTCATCACCGAAACGCGCGAGACGAAAGGGCCTCGTGATACGCCTATTTTTATAGGTT
AATGTCATGATAATAATGGTTTCTTAGACGTCAGGTGGCACTTTTCGGGGAAATGTGCGCGGAACCCCTA
TTTGTTTATTTTTCTAAATACATTCAAATATGTATCCGCTCATGAGACAATAACCCTGATAAATGCTTCA
ATAATATTGAAAAAGGAAGAGTATGAGTATTCAACATTTCCGTGTCGCCCTTATTCCCTTTTTTGCGGCA
TTTTGCCTTCCTGTTTTTGCTCACCCAGAAACGCTGGTGAAAGTAAAAGATGCTGAAGATCAGTTGGGTG
CACGAGTGGGTTACATCGAACTGGATCTCAACAGCGGTAAGATCCTTGAGAGTTTTCGCCCCGAAGAACG
TTTTCCAATGATGAGCACTTTTAAAGTTCTGCTATGTGGCGCGGTATTATCCCGTATTGACGCCGGGCAA
GAGCAACTCGGTCGCCGCATACACTATTCTCAGAATGACTTGGTTGAGTACTCACCAGTCACAGAAAAGC
ATCTTACGGATGGCATGACAGTAAGAGAATTATGCAGTGCTGCCATAACCATGAGTGATAACACTGCGGC
CAACTTACTTCTGACAACGATCGGAGGACCGAAGGAGCTAACCGCTTTTTTGCACAACATGGGGGATCAT
GTAACTCGCCTTGATCGTTGGGAACCGGAGCTGAATGAAGCCATACCAAACGACGAGCGTGACACCACGA
TGCCTGTAGCAATGGCAACAACGTTGCGCAAACTATTAACTGGCGAACTACTTACTCTAGCTTCCCGGCA
ACAATTAATAGACTGGATGGAGGCGGATAAAGTTGCAGGACCACTTCTGCGCTCGGCCCTTCCGGCTGGC
TGGTTTATTGCTGATAAATCTGGAGCCGGTGAGCGTGGAAGCCGCGGTATCATTGCAGCACTGGGGCCAG
ATGGTAAGCCCTCCCGTATCGTAGTTATCTACACGACGGGGAGTCAGGCAACTATGGATGAACGAAATAG
ACAGATCGCTGAGATAGGTGCCTCACTGATTAAGCATTGGTAACTGTCAGACCAAGTTTACTCATATATA
CTTTAGATTGATTTAAAACTTCATTTTTAATTTAAAAGGATCTAGGTGAAGATCCTTTTTGATAATCTCA
TGACCAAAATCCCTTAACGTGAGTTTTCGTTCCACTGAGCGTCAGACCCCGTAGAAAAGATCAAAGGATC
TTCTTGAGATCCTTTTTTTCTGCGCGTAATCTGCTGCTTGCAAACAAAAAAACCACCGCTACCAGCGGTG
GTTTGTTTGCCGGATCAAGAGCTACCAACTCTTTTTCCGAAGGTAACTGGCTTCAGCAGAGCGCAGATAC
CAAATACTGTTCTTCTAGTGTAGCCGTAGTTAGGCCACCACTTCAAGAACTCTGTAGCACCGCCTACATA
CCTCGCTCTGCTAATCCTGTTACCAGTGGCTGCTGCCAGTGGCGATAAGTCGTGTCTTACCGGGTTGGAC
TCAAGACGATAGTTACCGGATAAGGCGCAGCGGTCGGGCTGAACGGGGGGTTCGTGCACACAGCCCAGCT
TGGAGCGAACGACCTACACCGAACTGAGATACCTACAGCGTGAGCTATGAGAAAGCGCCACGCTTCCCGA
AGGGAGAAAGGCGGACAGGTATCCGGTAAGCGGCAGGGTCGGAACAGGAGAGCGCACGAGGGAGCTTCCA
GGGGGAAACGCCTGGTATCTTTATAGTCCTGTCGGGTTTCGCCACCTCTGACTTGAGCGTCGATTTTTGT
GATGCTCGTCAGGGGGGCGGAGCCTATGGAAAAACGCCAGCAACGCGGCCTTTTTACGGTTCCTGGCCTT
TTGCTGGCCTTTTGCTCACATGT
